Addgene plasmid #148570: pT7-EGFP-C1-HsGIGYF1_1-177_AE
Purpose: Mammalian Expression of HsGIGYF1_1-177
Depositing lab: Elisa Izaurralde. Depositing organization: Max Planck Institute for Developmental Biology. Publication: GIGYF1/2 proteins use auxiliary sequences to selectively bind to 4EHP and repress target mRNA expression. Peter D, Weber R, Sandmeir F, Wohlbold L, Helms S, Bawankar P, Valkov E, Igreja C, Izaurralde E. Genes Dev. 2017 Jun 1;31(11):1147-1161. doi: 10.1101/gad.299420.117. Epub 2017 Jul 11. PubMed 28698298.
Backbone
  Vector backbone: Unknown
  Vector type: Mammalian Expression
Growth in bacteria
  Bacterial resistance: Kanamycin, 50 μg/mL
  Growth temperature: 37°C
  Growth strain: DH5alpha
  Copy number: High Copy
Gene/Insert
  Gene/Insert name: HsGIGYF1_1-177
  Species: H. sapiens (human)
  Entrez Gene: GIGYF1 (a.k.a. GYF1, PERQ1)
  Cloning method: Unknown
Terms and licenses: Academic/Nonprofit Terms; Industry Terms: Not Available to Industry
Depositor comments: sequence extracted from NCBI: NM_022574.4 or Uniprot.: O75420 Plasmids from this collection were made available to the research community and donated after the lab closed. Please note that the sequence provided by the depositing laboratory may be theoretical/predicted or based on Sanger sequencing results. There may be discrepancies between sequencing results obtained by Addgene and the depositor sequence. If an Addgene verified sequence is not available, please contact before placing your order to request that our lab fully sequence the plasmid.
How to cite: pT7-EGFP-C1-HsGIGYF1_1-177_AE was a gift from Elisa Izaurralde (Addgene plasmid # 148570 ; http://n2t.net/addgene:148570 ; RRID:Addgene_148570)
