[The description below was written by a language model from this plasmid's Addgene catalogue record and pLannotate feature annotations shown in this document.]
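Description:
pT7-EGFP-C1-HsGIGYF1_1-177_AE is a 5,278 nt mammalian expression plasmid encoding an N-terminal fragment (residues 1-177) of human GIGYF1 (also known as PERQ1 or GYF1) fused to the C-terminus of EGFP. The catalogue lists the backbone as unknown, but the name and the feature layout are consistent with an EGFP-C1-type vector to which a T7 promoter has been added. It replicates in E. coli from a high-copy ColE1/pUC-type origin and also carries an f1 origin for single-stranded DNA production. Selection relies on a single Tn5 NeoR/KanR gene placed behind tandem bacterial (AmpR/bla) and SV40 early promoters and followed by an HSV TK polyadenylation signal, so the same cassette gives kanamycin resistance in bacteria and G418 resistance in transfected mammalian cells.

The expression unit is driven by the CMV immediate-early enhancer and promoter. A T7 promoter lies between the CMV promoter and the EGFP start, which would also allow transcription by T7 RNA polymerase. The EGFP coding sequence is followed by a short remnant of the multiple cloning site acting as a linker, then the GIGYF1 fragment, and the transcript ends at an SV40 poly(A) signal. Several short annotated fragments (HIV-1 LTR, SV40 large T antigen, ble, bGH poly(A)) are probably sequence-similarity hits to backbone remnants rather than functional parts.

The stated purpose is mammalian expression of this GIGYF1 fragment. The associated study concerns how GIGYF1/2 proteins bind 4EHP and repress target mRNAs, so a GFP-tagged N-terminal fragment would fit interaction or localisation assays, although the record does not specify the experiment. The meaning of the "AE" suffix is not stated, and the depositor sequence may be theoretical rather than fully verified.
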