Features (pLannotate 1.2.2; 17 found; start..end, strand, type, name):
     61..364     +  enhancer       CMV enhancer: human cytomegalovirus immediate early enhancer
    365..568     +  promoter       CMV promoter: human cytomegalovirus (CMV) immediate early promoter
    564..597     +  LTR            5' LTR (truncated) (fragment): truncated 5' long terminal repeat (LTR) from HIV-1
    613..631     +  promoter       T7 promoter: promoter for bacteriophage T7 RNA polymerase
    665..1381    +  CDS            EGFP: EGFP is a basic (constitutively fluorescent) green fluorescent protein published in 1996, derived from Aequorea victoria. It is reported to be a rapidly-maturing weak dimer with moderate acid sensitivity.
   1382..1402    +  misc_feature   MCS (fragment): multiple cloning site
   1403..1933    +  CDS            GIGYF1 (fragment): GGYF1_HUMAN - Also known as CDS2, PERQ1. Experimental evidence at protein level: Swiss-Prot protein existence level 1. May act cooperatively with GRB10 to regulate tyrosine kinase receptor signaling. May increase IGF1 receptor phosphorylation under IGF1 stimulation as well as phosphorylation of IRS1 and SHC1 (By similarity). From Homo sapiens (Human).
   1959..2043    +  CDS            large T antigen (fragment): large T antigen from SV40 (simian virus 40)
   2066..2187    +  polyA_signal   SV40 poly(A) signal: SV40 polyadenylation signal
   2221..2649    -  rep_origin     f1 ori (sequence partly withheld): f1 bacteriophage origin of replication; arrow indicates direction of (+) strand synthesis
   2676..2780    +  promoter       AmpR promoter: bla
   2782..3139    +  promoter       SV40 promoter: SV40 enhancer and early promoter
   3174..3968    +  CDS            NeoR/KanR: aminoglycoside phosphotransferase from Tn5; aph(3')-II (or nptII); confers resistance to neomycin, kanamycin, and G418 (Geneticin®)
   3989..4141    +  CDS            ble (fragment): BLE_KLEPN - Experimental evidence at protein level: Swiss-Prot protein existence level 1. Binding protein with a strong affinity to the bleomycin family of antibiotics. Binds to CL990; an antimitotic-antibiotic compound. From Klebsiella pneumoniae.
   4200..4247    +  polyA_signal   HSV TK poly(A) signal: herpes simplex virus thymidine kinase polyadenylation signal (Cole and Stacy, 1985)
   4338..4354    -  polyA_signal   bGH poly(A) signal (fragment): bovine growth hormone polyadenylation signal
   4576..5164    +  rep_origin     ori: high-copy-number ColE1/pMB1/pBR322/pUC origin of replication
>Addgene plasmid #148570 | pT7-EGFP-C1-HsGIGYF1_1-177_AE | depositor full sequence | sequence record 291018 | Full Sequence
TAGTTATTAATAGTAATCAATTACGGGGTCATTAGTTCATAGCCCATATATGGAGTTCCGCGTTACATAA
CTTACGGTAAATGGCCCGCCTGGCTGACCGCCCAACGACCCCCGCCCATTGACGTCAATAATGACGTATG
TTCCCATAGTAACGCCAATAGGGACTTTCCATTGACGTCAATGGGTGGAGTATTTACGGTAAACTGCCCA
CTTGGCAGTACATCAAGTGTATCATATGCCAAGTACGCCCCCTATTGACGTCAATGACGGTAAATGGCCC
GCCTGGCATTATGCCCAGTACATGACCTTATGGGACTTTCCTACTTGGCAGTACATCTACGTATTAGTCA
TCGCTATTACCATGGTGATGCGGTTTTGGCAGTACATCAATGGGCGTGGATAGCGGTTTGACTCACGGGG
ATTTCCAAGTCTCCACCCCATTGACGTCAATGGGAGTTTGTTTTGGCACCAAAATCAACGGGACTTTCCA
AAATGTCGTAACAACTCCGCCCCATTGACGCAAATGGGCGGTAGGCGTGTACGGTGGGAGGTCTATATAA
GCAGAGCTCTCTGGCTAACTAGAGAACCCACTGCTTACTGGCTTATCGAAATTAATACGACTCACTATAG
GGAGACCCAAGCTCTAGCGCTACCGGTCGCCACCATGGTGAGCAAGGGCGAGGAGCTGTTCACCGGGGTG
GTGCCCATCCTGGTCGAGCTGGACGGCGACGTAAACGGCCACAAGTTCAGCGTGTCCGGCGAGGGCGAGG
GCGATGCCACCTACGGCAAGCTGACCCTGAAGTTCATCTGCACCACCGGCAAGCTGCCCGTGCCCTGGCC
CACCCTCGTGACCACCCTGACCTACGGCGTGCAGTGCTTCAGCCGCTACCCCGACCACATGAAGCAGCAC
GACTTCTTCAAGTCCGCCATGCCCGAAGGCTACGTCCAGGAGCGCACCATCTTCTTCAAGGACGACGGCA
ACTACAAGACCCGCGCCGAGGTGAAGTTCGAGGGCGACACCCTGGTGAACCGCATCGAGCTGAAGGGCAT
CGACTTCAAGGAGGACGGCAACATCCTGGGGCACAAGCTGGAGTACAACTACAACAGCCACAACGTCTAT
ATCATGGCCGACAAGCAGAAGAACGGCATCAAGGTGAACTTCAAGATCCGCCACAACATCGAGGACGGCA
GCGTGCAGCTCGCCGACCACTACCAGCAGAACACCCCCATCGGCGACGGCCCCGTGCTGCTGCCCGACAA
CCACTACCTGAGCACCCAGTCCGCCCTGAGCAAAGACCCCAACGAGAAGCGCGATCACATGGTCCTGCTG
GAGTTCGTGACCGCCGCCGGGATCACTCTCGGCATGGACGAGCTGTACAAGTCCGGACTCAGATCTCGAG
CTATGGCAGCAGAGACACTCAACTTTGGGCCTGAGTGGCTCAGGGCCCTGTCCGGGGGCGGCAGCGTGGC
CTCCCCACCCCCGTCCCCTGCCATGCCCAAATACAAGCTGGCTGACTACCGTTATGGGCGAGAGGAAATG
CTGGCTCTCTACGTCAAGGAGAACAAGGTCCCGGAAGAGCTGCAGGACAAGGAGTTCGCCGCGGTGCTGC
AGGACGAGCCACTGCAGCCCCTGGCTCTGGAGCCGCTGACTGAGGAGGAACAGAGAAACTTCTCCCTGTC
AGTGAACAGCGTGGCTGTGCTGAGGCTGATGGGGAAAGGGGCTGGCCCCCCCCTGGCTGGCACCTCCCGA
GGCAGGGGCAGCACGCGGAGCCGAGGCCGCGGCCGTGGTGACAGCTGCTTTTACCAAAGAAGCATCGAAG
AAGGCGATGGGGCCTTTGGACGAAGCCCCCGGGAAATCCAGCGCAGCCAGAGCTGGGATGACAGAGGCGA
GAGGCGGTTTGAGAAGTCAGCAAGGCGGGATGGAGCACGATGTTAGGGATCCACCGGATCTAGATAACTG
ATCATAATCAGCCATACCACATTTGTAGAGGTTTTACTTGCTTTAAAAAACCTCCCACACCTCCCCCTGA
ACCTGAAACATAAAATGAATGCAATTGTTGTTGTTAACTTGTTTATTGCAGCTTATAATGGTTACAAATA
AAGCAATAGCATCACAAATTTCACAAATAAAGCATTTTTTTCACTGCATTCTAGTTGTGGTTTGTCCAAA
CTCATCAATGTATCTTAACGCGTAAATTGTAAGCGTTAATATTTTGTTAAAATTCGCGTTAAATTTTTGT
TAAATCAGCTCATTTTTTAACCAATAGGCCGAAATCGGCAAAATCCCTTATAAATCAAAAGAATAGACCG
AGATAGGGT
[37 nt withheld, positions 2320-2356]
AAAGAACGTGGACTCCAACGTCAAAGG
[49 nt withheld, positions 2384-2432]
T
[91 nt withheld, positions 2434-2524]
G
[124 nt withheld, positions 2526-2649]
CAGGTGGCACTTTTCGGGGAAATGTGCGCGGAACCCCTATTTGTTTATTTTTCTAAATACATTCAAATAT
GTATCCGCTCATGAGACAATAACCCTGATAAATGCTTCAATAATATTGAAAAAGGAAGAGTCCTGAGGCG
GAAAGAACCAGCTGTGGAATGTGTGTCAGTTAGGGTGTGGAAAGTCCCCAGGCTCCCCAGCAGGCAGAAG
TATGCAAAGCATGCATCTCAATTAGTCAGCAACCAGGTGTGGAAAGTCCCCAGGCTCCCCAGCAGGCAGA
AGTATGCAAAGCATGCATCTCAATTAGTCAGCAACCATAGTCCCGCCCCTAACTCCGCCCATCCCGCCCC
TAACTCCGCCCAGTTCCGCCCATTCTCCGCCCCATGGCTGACTAATTTTTTTTATTTATGCAGAGGCCGA
GGCCGCCTCGGCCTCTGAGCTATTCCAGAAGTAGTGAGGAGGCTTTTTTGGAGGCCTAGGCTTTTGCAAA
GATCGATCAAGAGACAGGATGAGGATCGTTTCGCATGATTGAACAAGATGGATTGCACGCAGGTTCTCCG
GCCGCTTGGGTGGAGAGGCTATTCGGCTATGACTGGGCACAACAGACAATCGGCTGCTCTGATGCCGCCG
TGTTCCGGCTGTCAGCGCAGGGGCGCCCGGTTCTTTTTGTCAAGACCGACCTGTCCGGTGCCCTGAATGA
ACTGCAAGACGAGGCAGCGCGGCTATCGTGGCTGGCCACGACGGGCGTTCCTTGCGCAGCTGTGCTCGAC
GTTGTCACTGAAGCGGGAAGGGACTGGCTGCTATTGGGCGAAGTGCCGGGGCAGGATCTCCTGTCATCTC
ACCTTGCTCCTGCCGAGAAAGTATCCATCATGGCTGATGCAATGCGGCGGCTGCATACGCTTGATCCGGC
TACCTGCCCATTCGACCACCAAGCGAAACATCGCATCGAGCGAGCACGTACTCGGATGGAAGCCGGTCTT
GTCGATCAGGATGATCTGGACGAAGAGCATCAGGGGCTCGCGCCAGCCGAACTGTTCGCCAGGCTCAAGG
CGAGCATGCCCGACGGCGAGGATCTCGTCGTGACCCATGGCGATGCCTGCTTGCCGAATATCATGGTGGA
AAATGGCCGCTTTTCTGGATTCATCGACTGTGGCCGGCTGGGTGTGGCGGACCGCTATCAGGACATAGCG
TTGGCTACCCGTGATATTGCTGAAGAGCTTGGCGGCGAATGGGCTGACCGCTTCCTCGTGCTTTACGGTA
TCGCCGCTCCCGATTCGCAGCGCATCGCCTTCTATCGCCTTCTTGACGAGTTCTTCTGAGCGGGACTCTG
GGGTTCGAAATGACCGACCAAGCGACGCCCAACCTGCCATCACGAGATTTCGATTCCACCGCCGCCTTCT
ATGAAAGGTTGGGCTTCGGAATCGTTTTCCGGGACGCCGGCTGGATGATCCTCCAGCGCGGGGATCTCAT
GCTGGAGTTCTTCGCCCACCCTAGGGGGAGGCTAACTGAAACACGGAAGGAGACAATACCGGAAGGAACC
CGCGCTATGACGGCAATAAAAAGACAGAATAAAACGCACGGTGTTGGGTCGTTTGTTCATAAACGCGGGG
TTCGGTCCCAGGGCTGGCACTCTGTCGATACCCCACCGAGACCCCATTGGGGCCAATACGCCCGCGTTTC
TTCCTTTTCCCCACCCCACCCCCCAAGTTCGGGTGAAGGCCCAGGGCTCGCAGCCAACGTCGGGGCGGCA
GGCCCTGCCATAGCCTCAGGTTACTCATATATACTTTAGATTGATTTAAAACTTCATTTTTAATTTAAAA
GGATCTAGGTGAAGATCCTTTTTGATAATCTCATGACCAAAATCCCTTAACGTGAGTTTTCGTTCCACTG
AGCGTCAGACCCCGTAGAAAAGATCAAAGGATCTTCTTGAGATCCTTTTTTTCTGCGCGTAATCTGCTGC
TTGCAAACAAAAAAACCACCGCTACCAGCGGTGGTTTGTTTGCCGGATCAAGAGCTACCAACTCTTTTTC
CGAAGGTAACTGGCTTCAGCAGAGCGCAGATACCAAATACTGTCCTTCTAGTGTAGCCGTAGTTAGGCCA
CCACTTCAAGAACTCTGTAGCACCGCCTACATACCTCGCTCTGCTAATCCTGTTACCAGTGGCTGCTGCC
AGTGGCGATAAGTCGTGTCTTACCGGGTTGGACTCAAGACGATAGTTACCGGATAAGGCGCAGCGGTCGG
GCTGAACGGGGGGTTCGTGCACACAGCCCAGCTTGGAGCGAACGACCTACACCGAACTGAGATACCTACA
GCGTGAGCTATGAGAAAGCGCCACGCTTCCCGAAGGGAGAAAGGCGGACAGGTATCCGGTAAGCGGCAGG
GTCGGAACAGGAGAGCGCACGAGGGAGCTTCCAGGGGGAAACGCCTGGTATCTTTATAGTCCTGTCGGGT
TTCGCCACCTCTGACTTGAGCGTCGATTTTTGTGATGCTCGTCAGGGGGGCGGAGCCTATGGAAAAACGC
CAGCAACGCGGCCTTTTTACGGTTCCTGGCCTTTTGCTGGCCTTTTGCTCACATGTTCTTTCCTGCGTTA
TCCCCTGATTCTGTGGATAACCGTATTACCGCCATGCAT
